Addgene plasmid #207714: qTAG-C-miniTurbo-Blast
Purpose: (Empty Backbone) Empty C-terminus donor cassette. Integrate homology arms to target the C-terminus insertion of a miniTurbo-2A-Blast cassette
Depositing lab: Laurence Pelletier. Depositing organization: Sinai Health System. Publication: qTAG: an adaptable plasmid scaffold for CRISPR-based endogenous tagging. Philip R, Sharma A, Matellan L, Erpf AC, Hsu WH, Tkach JM, Wyatt HDM, Pelletier L. EMBO J. 2024 Dec 12. doi: 10.1038/s44318-024-00337-5. PubMed 39668248.
Backbone
  Vector backbone: pUC19
  Backbone manufacturer: Invitrogen
  Backbone size (bp): 2686
  Vector type: Mammalian Expression, CRISPR ; Donor Cassette
  Selectable markers: Blasticidin
Growth in bacteria
  Bacterial resistance: Ampicillin, 100 μg/mL
  Growth temperature: 37°C
  Growth strain: DH5alpha
  Copy number: High Copy
Gene/Insert
  Gene/Insert name: None
Terms and licenses: Academic/Nonprofit Terms; Industry Terms: Not Available to Industry
Depositor comments: Please visit https://www.biorxiv.org/content/10.1101/2023.11.01.565029v3 for bioRxiv preprint.
How to cite: qTAG-C-miniTurbo-Blast was a gift from Laurence Pelletier (Addgene plasmid # 207714 ; http://n2t.net/addgene:207714 ; RRID:Addgene_207714)
