[The description below was written by a language model from this plasmid's Addgene catalogue record and pLannotate feature annotations shown in this document.]
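Description:
qTAG-C-miniTurbo-Blast is an empty donor plasmid from the qTAG scaffold series for CRISPR-based endogenous tagging in mammalian cells. It is built on a pUC19 backbone and sequenced at about 4.1 kb. It propagates in E. coli at high copy from the ColE1/pUC origin and is selected with ampicillin through the β-lactamase gene and its native promoter. The lacZα fragment, lac promoter/operator and CAP site, and short fragments annotated as lacI, bom and rop, are leftovers of the cloning vector and play no part in the tagging function.

The payload is a promoterless cassette meant to be knocked in at the C-terminus of a gene of interest. It starts with miniTurbo, a truncated, engineered E. coli biotin ligase used for rapid proximity-dependent biotinylation. Downstream lies the blasticidin S deaminase gene (BSD). The catalogue describes the arrangement as miniTurbo-2A-Blast. The 2A element is not itself annotated in the feature table, but it presumably sits in the gap between the two coding sequences. This would let the resistance protein be produced separately from the tagged fusion under the target gene's own promoter. BSD is flanked by lox71 and lox66 in the same orientation, which should allow Cre recombinase to excise the selection marker after edited cells have been enriched.

No insert or homology arms are present. Users add locus-specific arms on either side of the cassette so that it serves as a homology-directed repair template alongside Cas9 and a guide RNA. Edited cells are selected with blasticidin. The resulting endogenous miniTurbo fusions are suited to proximity-labelling studies of a protein's neighbours at native expression levels.
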