Features (pLannotate 1.2.2; 14 found; start..end, strand, type, name):
    137..236     +  misc_feature   bom (fragment): basis of mobility region from pBR322
    242..399     -  CDS            lacZα (fragment): LacZα fragment of β-galactosidase; lacZ fragment
    450..1220    +  CDS            miniTurbo: N-terminally truncated mutant of the E. coli biotin ligase BioID engineered for improved catalytic efficiency (Branon et al., 2018)
   1299..1332    +  protein_bind   lox71: Left element (LE) mutant of loxP (Araki et al., 2010). Cre-mediated recombination occurs in the 8-bp core sequence (GCATACAT). Cre recombinase
   1407..1802    +  CDS            BSD: blasticidin S deaminase; Aspergillus terreus BSD; confers resistance to blasticidin
   1809..1842    +  protein_bind   lox66: Right element (RE) mutant of loxP (Araki et al., 2010). Cre-mediated recombination occurs in the 8-bp core sequence (GCATACAT). Cre recombinase
   1911..1927    -  protein_bind   lac operator: The lac repressor binds to the lac operator to inhibit transcription in E. coli. This inhibition can be relieved by adding lactose or isopropyl-β-D-thiogalactopyranoside (IPTG). lac repressor encoded by lacI
   1935..1965    -  promoter       lac promoter: promoter for the E. coli lac operon
   1980..2001    -  protein_bind   CAP binding site: CAP binding activates transcription in the presence of cAMP. E. coli catabolite activator protein
   2014..2106    -  CDS            lacI (fragment): lac repressor; lacI; The lac repressor binds to the lac operator to inhibit transcription in E. coli. This inhibition can be relieved by adding lactose or isopropyl-β-D-thiogalactopyranoside (IPTG).
   2289..2877    -  rep_origin     ori: high-copy-number ColE1/pMB1/pBR322/pUC origin of replication
   3048..3908    -  CDS            AmpR: β-lactamase; bla; confers resistance to ampicillin, carbenicillin, and related antibiotics
   3909..4013    -  promoter       AmpR promoter: bla
   4108..35      +  CDS            rop (fragment) (across the origin): Rop protein, which maintains plasmids at low copy number; rop
>Addgene plasmid #207714 | qTAG-C-miniTurbo-Blast | addgene full sequence | sequence record 413771 | Addgene NGS Result
TCGCGCGTTTCGGTGATGACGGTGAAAACCTCTGACACATGCAGCTCCCGGAGACGGTCACAGCTTGTCT
GTAAGCGGATGCCGGGAGCAGACAAGCCCGTCAGGGCGCGTCAGCGGGTGTTGGCGGGTGTCGGGGCTGG
CTTAACTATGCGGCATCAGAGCAGATTGTACTGAGAGTGCACCATATGCGGTGTGAAATACCGCACAGAT
GCGTAAGGAGAAAATACCGCATCAGGCGCCATTCGCCATTCAGGCTGCGCAACTGTTGGGAAGGGCGATC
GGTGCGGGCCTCTTCGCTATTACGCCAGCTGGCGAAAGGGGGATGTGCTGCAAGGCGATTAAGTTGGGTA
ACGCCAGGGTTTTCCCAGTCACGACGTTGTAAAACGACGGCCAGTGAATTCGGAGGAAGCGGAGGATCTG
GCGGTACCGGTGGAGGCGGATCTATGGCGATCCCGCTGCTGAACGCTAAACAGATTCTGGGACAGCTGGA
CGGCGGGAGCGTGGCAGTCCTGCCTGTGGTCGACTCCACCAATCAGTACCTGCTGGATCGAATCGGCGAG
CTGAAGAGTGGGGATGCTTGCATTGCAGAATATCAGCAGGCAGGGAGAGGAAGCAGAGGGAGGAAATGGT
TCTCTCCTTTTGGAGCTAACCTGTACCTGAGTATGTTTTGGCGCCTGAAGCGGGGACCAGCAGCAATCGG
CCTGGGCCCGGTCATCGGAATTGTCATGGCAGAAGCGCTGCGAAAGCTGGGAGCAGACAAGGTGCGAGTC
AAATGGCCCAATGACCTGTATCTGCAGGATAGAAAGCTGGCAGGCATCCTGGTGGAGCTGGCCGGAATAA
CAGGCGATGCTGCACAGATCGTCATTGGCGCCGGGATTAACGTGGCTATGAGGCGCGTGGAGGAAAGCGT
GGTCAATCAGGGCTGGATCACACTGCAGGAAGCAGGGATTAACCTGGACAGGAATACTCTGGCCGCTATG
CTGATCCGAGAGCTGCGGGCAGCCCTGGAACTGTTCGAGCAGGAAGGCCTGGCTCCATATCTGTCACGGT
GGGAGAAGCTGGATAACTTCATCAATAGACCCGTGAAGCTGATCATTGGGGACAAAGAGATTTTCGGGAT
TAGCCGGGGGATTGATAAACAGGGAGCCCTGCTGCTGGAACAGGACGGAGTTATCAAACCCTGGATGGGC
GGAGAAATCAGTCTGCGGTCTGCCGAAAAGGGAGGTGGCGGTTCCGGCAAGCCCATCCCCAACCCCCTGC
TGGGCCTGGACAGCACCGGAGGTGGCGGATCAACGCGTTACCGTTCGTATAGCATACATTATACGAAGTT
ATCTGGATCCGGAGCTACTAACTTCAGCCTGCTGAAGCAGGCCGGAGACGTGGAGGAGAACCCTGGACCT
TCTAGAATGGCCAAGCCTTTGTCTCAAGAAGAATCCACCCTCATTGAAAGAGCAACGGCTACAATCAACA
GCATCCCCATCTCTGAAGACTACAGCGTCGCCAGCGCAGCTCTCTCTAGCGACGGCCGCATCTTCACTGG
TGTCAATGTATATCATTTTACTGGGGGACCTTGTGCAGAACTCGTGGTGCTGGGCACTGCTGCTGCTGCG
GCAGCTGGCAACCTGACTTGTATCGTCGCGATCGGAAATGAGAACAGGGGCATCTTGAGCCCCTGCGGAC
GGTGCCGACAGGTGCTTCTCGATCTGCATCCTGGGATCAAAGCCATAGTGAAGGACAGTGATGGACAGCC
GACGGCAGTTGGGATTCGTGAATTGCTGCCCTCTGGTTATGTGTGGGAGGGCCCCGGGATAACTTCGTAT
AGCATACATTATACGAACGGTAGCCTCGAGACCGGTAAGAGCAAGTGAAAGCTTGGCGTAATCATGGTCA
TAGCTGTTTCCTGTGTGAAATTGTTATCCGCTCACAATTCCACACAACATACGAGCCGGAAGCATAAAGT
GTAAAGCCTGGGGTGCCTAATGAGTGAGCTAACTCACATTAATTGCGTTGCGCTCACTGCCCGCTTTCCA
GTCGGGAAACCTGTCGTGCCAGCTGCATTAATGAATCGGCCAACGCGCGGGGAGAGGCGGTTTGCGTATT
GGGCGCTCTTCCGCTTCCTCGCTCACTGACTCGCTGCGCTCGGTCGTTCGGCTGCGGCGAGCGGTATCAG
CTCACTCAAAGGCGGTAATACGGTTATCCACAGAATCAGGGGATAACGCAGGAAAGAACATGTGAGCAAA
AGGCCAGCAAAAGGCCAGGAACCGTAAAAAGGCCGCGTTGCTGGCGTTTTTCCATAGGCTCCGCCCCCCT
GACGAGCATCACAAAAATCGACGCTCAAGTCAGAGGTGGCGAAACCCGACAGGACTATAAAGATACCAGG
CGTTTCCCCCTGGAAGCTCCCTCGTGCGCTCTCCTGTTCCGACCCTGCCGCTTACCGGATACCTGTCCGC
CTTTCTCCCTTCGGGAAGCGTGGCGCTTTCTCATAGCTCACGCTGTAGGTATCTCAGTTCGGTGTAGGTC
GTTCGCTCCAAGCTGGGCTGTGTGCACGAACCCCCCGTTCAGCCCGACCGCTGCGCCTTATCCGGTAACT
ATCGTCTTGAGTCCAACCCGGTAAGACACGACTTATCGCCACTGGCAGCAGCCACTGGTAACAGGATTAG
CAGAGCGAGGTATGTAGGCGGTGCTACAGAGTTCTTGAAGTGGTGGCCTAACTACGGCTACACTAGAAGA
ACAGTATTTGGTATCTGCGCTCTGCTGAAGCCAGTTACCTTCGGAAAAAGAGTTGGTAGCTCTTGATCCG
GCAAACAAACCACCGCTGGTAGCGGTGGTTTTTTTGTTTGCAAGCAGCAGATTACGCGCAGAAAAAAAGG
ATCTCAAGAAGATCCTTTGATCTTTTCTACGGGGTCTGACGCTCAGTGGAACGAAAACTCACGTTAAGGG
ATTTTGGTCATGAGATTATCAAAAAGGATCTTCACCTAGATCCTTTTAAATTAAAAATGAAGTTTTAAAT
CAATCTAAAGTATATATGAGTAAACTTGGTCTGACAGTTACCAATGCTTAATCAGTGAGGCACCTATCTC
AGCGATCTGTCTATTTCGTTCATCCATAGTTGCCTGACTCCCCGTCGTGTAGATAACTACGATACGGGAG
GGCTTACCATCTGGCCCCAGTGCTGCAATGATACCGCGAGACCCACGCTCACCGGCTCCAGATTTATCAG
CAATAAACCAGCCAGCCGGAAGGGCCGAGCGCAGAAGTGGTCCTGCAACTTTATCCGCCTCCATCCAGTC
TATTAATTGTTGCCGGGAAGCTAGAGTAAGTAGTTCGCCAGTTAATAGTTTGCGCAACGTTGTTGCCATT
GCTACAGGCATCGTGGTGTCACGCTCGTCGTTTGGTATGGCTTCATTCAGCTCCGGTTCCCAACGATCAA
GGCGAGTTACATGATCCCCCATGTTGTGCAAAAAAGCGGTTAGCTCCTTCGGTCCTCCGATCGTTGTCAG
AAGTAAGTTGGCCGCAGTGTTATCACTCATGGTTATGGCAGCACTGCATAATTCTCTTACTGTCATGCCA
TCCGTAAGATGCTTTTCTGTGACTGGTGAGTACTCAACCAAGTCATTCTGAGAATAGTGTATGCGGCGAC
CGAGTTGCTCTTGCCCGGCGTCAATACGGGATAATACCGCGCCACATAGCAGAACTTTAAAAGTGCTCAT
CATTGGAAAACGTTCTTCGGGGCGAAAACTCTCAAGGATCTTACCGCTGTTGAGATCCAGTTCGATGTAA
CCCACTCGTGCACCCAACTGATCTTCAGCATCTTTTACTTTCACCAGCGTTTCTGGGTGAGCAAAAACAG
GAAGGCAAAATGCCGCAAAAAAGGGAATAAGGGCGACACGGAAATGTTGAATACTCATACTCTTCCTTTT
TCAATATTATTGAAGCATTTATCAGGGTTATTGTCTCATGAGCGGATACATATTTGAATGTATTTAGAAA
AATAAACAAATAGGGGTTCCGCGCACATTTCCCCGAAAAGTGCCACCTGACGTCTAAGAAACCATTATTA
TCATGACATTAACCTATAAAAATAGGCGTATCACGAGGCCCTTTCGTC
